>Addgene plasmid #168828 | pEntry_MERS-CoV-ORF4a | addgene full sequence | sequence record 479269 | Addgene NGS Result
GGGCTGAACGGGGGGTTCGTGCACACAGCCCAGCTTGGAGCGAACGACCTACACCGAACTGAGATACCTA
CAGCGTGAGCTATGAGAAAGCGCCACGCTTCCCGAAGGGAGAAAGGCGGACAGGTATCCGGTAAGCGGCA
GGGTCGGAACAGGAGAGCGCACGAGGGAGCTTCCAGGGGGAAACGCCTGGTATCTTTATAGTCCTGTCGG
GTTTCGCCACCTCTGACTTGAGCGTCGATTTTTGTGATGCTCGTCAGGGGGGCGGAGCCTATGGAAAAAC
GCCAGCAACGCGGCCTTTTTACGGTTCCTGGCCTTTTGCTGGCCTTTTGCTCACATGTTCTTTCCTGCGT
TATCCCCTGATTCTGTGGATAACCGTATTACCGCCTTTGAGTGAGCTGATACCGCTCGCCGCAGCCGAAC
GACCGAGCGCAGCGAGTCAGTGAGCGAGGAAGCGGAAGAGCGCCCAATACGCAAACCGCCTCTCCCCGCG
CGTTGGCCGATTCATTAATGCAGCTGGCACGACAGGTTTCCCGACTGGAAAGCGGGCAGTGAGCGCAACG
CAATTAATACGCGTACCGCTAGCCAGGAAGAGTTTGTAGAAACGCAAAAAGGCCATCCGTCAGGATGGCC
TTCTGCTTAGTTTGATGCCTGGCAGTTTATGGCGGGCGTCCTGCCCGCCACCCTCCGGGCCGTTGCTTCA
CAACGTTCAAATCCGCTCCCGGCGGATTTGTCCTACTCAGGAGAGCGTTCACCGACAAACAACAGATAAA
ACGAAAGGCCCAGTCTTCCGACTGAGCCTTTCGTTTTATTTGATGCCTGGCAGTTCCCTACTCTCGCGTT
AACGCTAGCATGGATGTTTTCCCAGTCACGACGTTGTAAAACGACGGCCAGTCTTAAGCTCGGGCCCCAA
ATAATGATTTTATTTTGACTGATAGTGACCTGTTCGTTGCAACAAATTGATGAGCAATGCTTTTTTATAA
TGCCAACTTTGTACAAAAAAGCAGAAGGGCCGTCAAGGCCAGGATCCATGGGATCCGATTACGTGTCTCT
GCTTAATCAAATTTGGCAGAAGTACCTTAACTCACCGTATACTACTTGTTTGTACATCCCTAAACCCACA
GCTAAGTATACACCTTTAGTTGGCACTTCATTGCACCCTGTGCTGTGGAACTGTCAGCTATCCTTTGCTG
GTTATACTGAATCTGCTGTTAATTCTACAAAAGCTTTGGCCAAACAGGACGCAGCTCAGCGAATCGCTTG
GTTGCTACATAAGGATGGAGGAATCCCTGATGGATGTTCCCTCTACCTCCGGCACTCAAGTTTATTCGCG
CAAAGCGAGGAAGAGGAGCCATTCTCCAACCTTAATTAAGACGCGATCGCGGCCTCATGGGCCCAGCTTT
CTTGTACAAAGTTGGCATTATAAAAAATAATTGCTCATCAATTTGTTGCAACGAACAGGTCACTATCAGT
CAAAATAAAATCATTATTTGCCATCCAGCTGATATCCCCTATAGTGAGTCGTATTACATGGTCATAGCTG
TTTCCTGGCAGCTCTGGCCCGTGTCTCAAAATCTCTGATGTTACATTGCACAAGATAAAAATATATCATC
ATGCCTCCTCTAGACCAGCCAGGACAGAAATGCCTCGACTTCGCTGCTACCCAAGGTTGCCGGGTGACGC
ACACCGTGGAAACGGATGAAGGCACGAACCCAGTGGACATAAGCCTGTTCGGTTCGTAAGCTGTAATGCA
AGTAGCGTATGCGCTCACGCAACTGGTCCAGAACCTTGACCGAACGCAGCGGTGGTAACGGCGCAGTGGC
GGTTTTCATGGCTTGTTATGACTGTTTTTTTGGGGTACAGTCTATGCCTCGGGCATCCAAGCAGCAAGCG
CGTTACGCCGTGGGTCGATGTTTGATGTTATGGAGCAGCAACGATGTTACGCAGCAGGGCAGTCGCCCTA
AAACAAAGTTAAACATTATGAGGGAAGCGGTGATCGCCGAAGTATCGACTCAACTATCAGAGGTAGTTGG
CGTCATCGAGCGCCATCTCGAACCGACGTTGCTGGCCGTACATTTGTACGGCTCCGCAGTGGATGGCGGC
CTGAAGCCACACAGTGATATTGATTTGCTGGTTACGGTGACCGTAAGGCTTGATGAAACAACGCGGCGAG
CTTTGATCAACGACCTTTTGGAAACTTCGGCTTCCCCTGGAGAGAGCGAGATTCTCCGCGCTGTAGAAGT
CACCATTGTTGTGCACGACGACATCATTCCGTGGCGTTATCCAGCTAAGCGCGAACTGCAATTTGGAGAA
TGGCAGCGCAATGACATTCTTGCAGGTATCTTCGAGCCAGCCACGATCGACATTGATCTGGCTATCTTGC
TGACAAAAGCAAGAGAACATAGCGTTGCCTTGGTAGGTCCAGCGGCGGAGGAACTCTTTGATCCGGTTCC
TGAACAGGATCTATTTGAGGCGCTAAATGAAACCTTAACGCTATGGAACTCGCCGCCCGACTGGGCTGGC
GATGAGCGAAATGTAGTGCTTACGTTGTCCCGCATTTGGTACAGCGCAGTAACCGGCAAAATCGCGCCGA
AGGATGTCGCTGCCGACTGGGCAATGGAGCGCCTGCCGGCCCAGTATCAGCCCGTCATACTTGAAGCTAG
ACAGGCTTATCTTGGACAAGAAGAAGATCGCTTGGCCTCGCGCGCAGATCAGTTGGAAGAATTTGTCCAC
TACGTGAAAGGCGAGATCACCAAGGTAGTCGGCAAATAACCCTCGAGCCACCCATGACCAAAATCCCTTA
ACGTGAGTTACGCGTCGTTCCACTGAGCGTCAGACCCCGTAGAAAAGATCAAAGGATCTTCTTGAGATCC
TTTTTTTCTGCGCGTAATCTGCTGCTTGCAAACAAAAAAACCACCGCTACCAGCGGTGGTTTGTTTGCCG
GATCAAGAGCTACCAACTCTTTTTCCGAAGGTAACTGGCTTCAGCAGAGCGCAGATACCAAATACTGTTC
TTCTAGTGTAGCCGTAGTTAGGCCACCACTTCAAGAACTCTGTAGCACCGCCTACATACCTCGCTCTGCT
AATCCTGTTACCAGTGGCTGCTGCCAGTGGCGATAAGTCGTGTCTTACCGGGTTGGACTCAAGACGATAG
TTACCGGATAAGGCGCAGCGGTC
Features (pLannotate 1.2.2; 12 found; start..end, strand, type, name):
    460..552     +  CDS            lacI (fragment): lac repressor; lacI; The lac repressor binds to the lac operator to inhibit transcription in E. coli. This inhibition can be relieved by adding lactose or isopropyl-β-D-thiogalactopyranoside (IPTG).
    607..634     -  terminator     rrnB T2 terminator: transcription terminator T2 from the E. coli rrnB gene
    766..809     +  terminator     rrnB T1 terminator: Escherichia coli rrnB; transcription terminator T1 from the E. coli rrnB gene
    856..892     -  CDS            lacZα (fragment): LacZα fragment of β-galactosidase; lacZ fragment
    908..1004    +  protein_bind   attL1: mutant version of attL; recombination site for the Gateway® LR reaction LR Clonase™
   1037..1360    +  CDS            ORF4a: ORF4A_MERS1 - Experimental evidence at protein level: Swiss-Prot protein existence level 1. DsRNA-binding protein that plays a role in the inhibition of host innate response. Suppresses host PACT-induced activation of DDX58 and MDA5 and thereby circumvents the production of type I inteferons. Prevents also the activation of host NF-kappaB. From Middle East respiratory syndrome-related coronavirus (isolate United Kingdom/H123990006/2012) (MERS-CoV) (Betacoronavirus England 1).
   1392..1490    -  protein_bind   attL2: mutant version of attL; recombination site for the Gateway® LR reaction LR Clonase™
   1508..1526    -  promoter       T7 promoter: promoter for bacteriophage T7 RNA polymerase
   1716..1739    +  promoter       Pc promoter (fragment): intI1 (promoter lies within the coding sequence); class 1 integron promoter
   1915..1971    +  CDS            GmR (fragment): gentamycin acetyltransferase; aacC1; confers resistance to gentamycin
   1978..2769    +  CDS            SmR: aminoglycoside adenylyltransferase (Murphy, 1985); aadA; confers resistance to spectinomycin and streptomycin
   2862..277     +  rep_origin     ori (across the origin): high-copy-number ColE1/pMB1/pBR322/pUC origin of replication
