[The description below was written by a language model from this plasmid's Addgene catalogue record and pLannotate feature annotations shown in this document.]
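Description:
pEntry_MERS-CoV-ORF4a is a Gateway-compatible Entry clone built on the pENTR223.1*SfiI backbone and carrying the ORF4a coding sequence of Middle East respiratory syndrome coronavirus. The sequenced plasmid is about 3.2 kb. It is maintained in E. coli through a high-copy ColE1/pUC-type origin and is selected with spectinomycin via the aadA (SmR) aminoglycoside adenylyltransferase gene. Upstream of that gene the annotation finds fragments of a class 1 integron Pc promoter and of a gentamicin resistance gene, which appear to be remnants of the marker's source cassette. Short lacI and lacZα fragments are also annotated as backbone vestiges and are not functional genes.

The roughly 330 bp insert was made by gene synthesis and cloned between SfiI sites, so that it sits between attL1 and attL2. These are the recombination sites that allow an LR Clonase reaction to transfer the ORF into any attR-containing destination vector. According to the depositor, the 5′ linker contains BamHI sites flanking an ATG, and the 3′ linker contains PacI and AsiSI sites around a TAA stop codon. This arrangement suggests that the start and stop codons can be kept or removed to suit native, N-terminal or C-terminal fusion formats. rrnB T1 and T2 terminators lie upstream of attL1 and insulate the cassette from read-through transcription. A T7 promoter sits just outside attL2, pointing back toward the insert. The Entry clone has no annotated promoter for expressing the ORF in the sense direction, so expression depends on the destination vector chosen.

ORF4a is annotated as a dsRNA-binding accessory protein that suppresses host type I interferon induction and NF-κB activation. The plasmid belongs to a collection of human coronavirus ORF Entry clones intended as a flexible source for expression and interaction studies.
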