Addgene plasmid #168828: pEntry_MERS-CoV-ORF4a
Purpose: Gateway-compatible Entry vector
Depositing lab: Pascal Falter-Braun. Depositing organization: Helmholtz Munich. Publication: A resource of human coronavirus protein-coding sequences in a flexible, multipurpose Gateway Entry clone collection. Weller B, Lin CW, Pogoutse O, Sauer M, Marin-de la Rosa N, Strobel A, Young V, Knapp JJ, Rayhan A, Falter C, Kim DK, Roth FP, Falter-Braun P. G3 (Bethesda). 2023 Jul 5;13(7):jkad105. doi: 10.1093/g3journal/jkad105. PubMed 37267226.
Backbone
  Vector backbone: pENTR223.1*SfiI
  Backbone size w/o insert (bp): 2800
  Vector type: Gateway-compatible Entry vector
Growth in bacteria
  Bacterial resistance: Spectinomycin, 50 μg/mL
  Growth temperature: 37°C
  Growth strain: DH5alpha
  Copy number: High Copy
Gene/Insert
  Gene/Insert name: MERS-CoV-ORF4a (alt name: ORF4a)
  Species: Other
  Insert size (bp): 330
  Entrez Gene: orf4a (a.k.a. G128_gp04)
  Cloning method: Restriction Enzyme; 5′ cloning site SfiI (unknown if destroyed); 3′ cloning site SfiI (unknown if destroyed)
  Sequencing primers: 5′ M13 uni (-21); 3′ M13 rev (-29)
Resource information
  A portion of this plasmid was derived from a plasmid made by: Synthesized by Twist Bioscience
Terms and licenses: Academic/Nonprofit Terms; Industry Terms: Not Available to Industry
Depositor comments: 5'-linker: SfiI-BamHI-ATG-BamHI (GGCCGTCAaggccaggatccatgggatcc), 3'-linker: PacI-TAA-AsiSI-SfiI (cttaatTAAgacgcgatcgcggcctcatGGGCC).
How to cite: pEntry_MERS-CoV-ORF4a was a gift from Pascal Falter-Braun (Addgene plasmid # 168828 ; http://n2t.net/addgene:168828 ; RRID:Addgene_168828)
