>Addgene plasmid #168828 | pEntry_MERS-CoV-ORF4a | depositor partial sequence | sequence record 327220 | gene-specific Insert sequence
GATTACGTGTCTCTGCTTAATCAAATTTGGCAGAAGTACCTTAACTCACCGTATACTACTTGTTTGTACA
TCCCTAAACCCACAGCTAAGTATACACCTTTAGTTGGCACTTCATTGCACCCTGTGCTGTGGAACTGTCA
GCTATCCTTTGCTGGTTATACTGAATCTGCTGTTAATTCTACAAAAGCTTTGGCCAAACAGGACGCAGCT
CAGCGAATCGCTTGGTTGCTACATAAGGATGGAGGAATCCCTGATGGATGTTCCCTCTACCTCCGGCACT
CAAGTTTATTCGCGCAAAGCGAGGAAGAGGAGCCATTCTCCAAC
